>Addgene plasmid #107386 | plenti-UBC- IRF4-3xHA-pGK-PUR | addgene full sequence | sequence record 260838 | Addgene NGS Result
AGGCAGGGATATTCACCATTATCGTTTCAGACCCACCTCCCAACCCCGAGGGGACCCGACAGGCCCGAAG
GAATAGAAGAAGAAGGTGGAGAGAGAGACAGAGACAGATCCATTCGATTAGTGAACGGATCGGCACTGCG
TGCGCCAATTCTGCAGACAAATGGCAGTATTCATCCACAATTTTAAAAGAAAAGGGGGGATTGGGGGGTA
CAGTGCAGGGGAAAGAATAGTAGACATAATAGCAACAGACATACAAACTAAAGAATTACAAAAACAAATT
ACAAAAATTCAAAATTTTCGGGTTTATTACAGGGACAGCAGAGATCCAGTTTGGTTAGTACCGGGCCCGC
TCTAGCCCTAGATTTAACCCAACAGAAGGCTCGACGCGTGGCCTCCGCGCCGGGTTTTGGCGCCTCCCGC
GGGCGCCCCCCTCCTCACGGCGAGCGCTGCCACGTCAGACGAAGGGCGCAGCGAGCGTCCTGATCCTTCC
GCCCGGACGCTCAGGACAGCGGCCCGCTGCTCATAAGACTCGGCCTTAGAACCCCAGTATCAGCAGAAGG
ACATTTTAGGACGGGACTTGGGTGACTCTAGGGCACTGGTTTTCTTTCCAGAGAGCGGAACAGGCGAGGA
AAAGTAGTCCCTTCTCGGCGATTCTGCGGAGGGATCTCCGTGGGGCGGTGAACGCCGATGATTATATAAG
GACGCGCCGGGTGTGGCACAGCTAGTTCCGTCGCAGCCGGGATTTGGGTCGCGGTTCTTGTTTGTGGATC
GCTGTGATCGTCACTTGGTGAGTAGCGGGCTGCTGGGCTGGCCGGGGCTTTCGTGGCCGCCGGGCCGCTC
GGTGGGACGGAAGCGTGTGGAGAGACCGCCAAGGGCTGTAGTCTGGGTCCGCGAGCAAGGTTGCCCTGAA
CTGGGGGTTGGGGGGAGCGCAGCAAAATGGCGGCTGTTCCCGAGTCTTGAATGGAAGACGCTTGTGAGGC
GGGCTGTGAGGTCGTTGAAACAAGGTGGGGGGCATGGTGGGCGGCAAGAACCCAAGGTCTTGAGGCCTTC
GCTAATGCGGGAAAGCTCTTATTCGGGTGAGATGGGCTGGGGCACCATCTGGGGACCCTGACGTGAAGTT
TGTCACTGACTGGAGAACTCGGTTTGTCGTCTGTTGCGGGGGCGGCAGTTATGGCGGTGCCGTTGGGCAG
TGCACCCGTACCTTTGGGAGCGCGCGCCCTCGTCGTGTCGTGACGTCACCCGTTCTGTTGGCTTATAATG
CAGGGTGGGGCCACCTGCCGGTAGGTGTGCGGTAGGCTTTTCTCCGTCGCAGGACGCAGGGTTCGGGCCT
AGGGTAGGCTCTCCTGAATCGACAGGCGCCGGACCTCTGGTGAGGGGAGGGATAAGTGAGGCGTCAGTTT
CTTTGGTCGGTTTTATGTACCTATCTTCTTAAGTAGCTGAAGCTCCGGTTTTGAACTATGCGCTCGGGGT
TGGCGAGTGTGTTTTGTGAAGTTTTTTAGGCACCTTTTGAAATGTAATCATTTGGGTCAATATGTAATTT
TCAGTGTTAGACTAGTAAATTGTCCGCTAAATTCTGGCCGTTTTTGGCTTTTTTGTTAGACGCTAGACTG
CCGGATCGAATTGTCGACGAATTCGGATCTGGCCAATCACAAGTTTGTACAAAAAAGTTGGCATGAACCT
GGAGGGCGGCGGCCGAGGCGGAGAGTTCGGCATGAGCGCGGTGAGCTGCGGCAACGGGAAGCTCCGCCAG
TGGCTGATCGACCAGATCGACAGCGGCAAGTACCCCGGGCTGGTGTGGGAGAACGAGGAGAAGAGCATCT
TCCGCATCCCCTGGAAGCACGCGGGCAAGCAGGACTACAACCGCGAGGAGGACGCCGCGCTCTTCAAGGC
TTGGGCACTGTTTAAAGGAAAGTTCCGAGAAGGCATCGACAAGCCGGACCCTCCCACCTGGAAGACGCGC
CTGCGGTGCGCTTTGAACAAGAGCAATGACTTTGAGGAACTGGTTGAGCGGAGCCAGCTGGACATCTCAG
ACCCGTACAAAGTGTACAGGATTGTTCCTGAGGGAGCCAAAAAAGGAGCCAAGCAGCTCACCTTGGAGGA
CCCGCAGATGTCCATGAGCCACCCCTACACCATGACAACGCCTTACCCTTCGCTCCCAGCCCAGCAGGTT
CACAACTACATGATGCCACCCCTCGACCGAAGCTGGAGGGACTACGTCCCGGATCAGCCACACCCGGAAA
TCCCGTACCAATGTCCCATGACGTTTGGACCCCGCGGCCACCAC
[69 nt withheld, positions 2285-2353]
TCCCAGGCTCCCGGAGTCCCCACAGAGCCAAGCATAAGGTCTGCCGAAGCCTTGGCGTTCTCAGACTGCC
GGCTGCACATCTGCCTGTACTACCGGGAAATCCTCGTGAAGGAGCTGACCACGTCCAGCCCCGAGGGCTG
CCGGATCTCCCATGGACATACGTATGACGCCAGCAACCTGGACCAGGTCCTGTTCCCCTACCCAGAGGAC
AATGGCCAGAGGAAAAACATTGAGAAGCTGCTGAGCCACCTGGAGAGGGGCGTGGTCCTCTGGATGGCCC
CCGACGGGCTCTATGCGAAAAGACTGTGCCAGAGCAGGATCTACTGGGACGGGCCCCTGGCGCTGTGCAA
CGACCGGCCCAACAAACTGGAGAGAGACCAGACCTGCAAGCTCTTTGACACACAGCAGTTCTTGTCAGAG
CTGCAAGCGTTTGCTCACCACGGCCGCTCCCTGCCAAGATTCCAGGTGACTCTATGCTTTGGAGAGGAGT
TTCCAGACCCTCAGAGGCAAAGAAAGCTCATCACAGCTCACGTAGAACCTCTGCTAGCCAGACAACTATA
TTATTTTGCTCAACAAAACAGTGGACATTTCCTGAGGGGCTACGATTTACCAGAACACATCAGCAATCCA
GAAGATTACCACAGATCTATCCGCCATTCCTCTATTCAAGAATGCCCAACTTTCTTGTACAAAGTGGTGG
GTGGAGGCGGTTCAGGTGGCGGAGGAAGCGGAGGCGGTGGAAGTTACCCCTACGACGTGCCCGACTACGC
CGGCTATCCGTATGATGTCCCGGACTATGCAGGATCCTATCCATACGACGTTCCAGATTACGCTTAGTTA
ATTAAGGCCGGCCCTCGAGGTTAACGAATTCTACCGGGTAGGGGAGGCGCTTTTCCCAAGGCAGTCTGGA
GCATGCGCTTTAGCAGCCCCGCTGGGCACTTGGCGCTACACAAGTGGCCTCTGGCCTCGCACACATTCCA
CATCCACCGGTAGGCGCCAACCGGCTCCGTTCTTTGGTGGCCCCTTCGCGCCACCTTCTACTCCTCCCCT
AGTCAGGAAGTTCCCCCCCGCCCCGCAGCTCGCGTCGTGCAGGACGTGACAAATGGAAGTAGCACGTCTC
ACTAGTCTCGTGCAGATGGACAGCACCGCTGAGCAATGGAAGCGGGTAGGCCTTTGGGGCAGCGGCCAAT
AGCAGCTTTGCTCCTTCGCTTTCTGGGCTCAGAGGCTGGGAAGGGGTGGGTCCGGGGGCGGGCTCAGGGG
CGGGCTCAGGGGCGGGGCGGGCGCCCGAAGGTCCTCCGGAGGCCCGGCATTCTGCACGCTTCAAAAGCGC
ACGTCTGCCGCGCTGTTCTCCTCTTCCTCATCTCCGGGCCTTTCGACCTGCAGCCCAAGCTTACCATGAC
CGAGTACAAGCCCACGGTGCGCCTCGCCACCCGCGACGACGTCCCCAGGGCCGTACGCACCCTCGCCGCC
GCGTTCGCCGACTACCCCGCCACGCGCCACACCGTCGATCCGGACCGCCACATCGAGCGGGTCACCGAGC
TGCAAGAACTCTTCCTCACGCGCGTCGGGCTCGACATCGGCAAGGTGTGGGTCGCGGACGACGGCGCCGC
GGTGGCGGTCTGGACCACGCCGGAGAGCGTCGAAGCGGGGGCGGTGTTCGCCGAGATCGGCCCGCGCATG
GCCGAGTTGAGCGGTTCCCGGCTGGCCGCGCAGCAACAGATGGAAGGCCTCCTGGCGCCGCACCGGCCCA
AGGAGCCCGCGTGGTTCCTGGCCACCGTCGGCGTCTCGCCCGACCACCAGGGCAAGGGTCTGGGCAGCGC
CGTCGTGCTCCCCGGAGTGGAGGCGGCCGAGCGCGCCGGGGTGCCCGCCTTCCTGGAGACCTCCGCGCCC
CGCAACCTCCCCTTCTACGAGCGGCTCGGCTTCACCGTCACCGCCGACGTCGAGGTGCCCGAAGGACCGC
GCACCTGGTGCATGACCCGCAAGCCCGGTGCCTGATGTACAAGTAGGAATTCGTCGAGGGACCTAATAAC
TTCGTATAGCATACATTATACGAAGTTATACATGTTTAAGGGTTCCGGTTCCACTAGGTACAATTCGATA
TCAAGCTTATCGATAATCAACCTCTGGATTACAAAATTTGTGAAAGATTGACTGGTATTCTTAACTATGT
TGCTCCTTTTACGCTATGTGGATACGCTGCTTTAATGCCTTTGTATCATGCTATTGCTTCCCGTATGGCT
TTCATTTTCTCCTCCTTGTATAAATCCTGGTTGCTGTCTCTTTATGAGGAGTTGTGGCCCGTTGTCAGGC
AACGTGGCGTGGTGTGCACTGTGTTTGCTGACGCAACCCCCACTGGTTGGGGCATTGCCACCACCTGTCA
GCTCCTTTCCGGGACTTTCGCTTTCCCCCTCCCTATTGCCACGGCGGAACTCATCGCCGCCTGCCTTGCC
CGCTGCTGGACAGGGGCTCGGCTGTTGGGCACTGACAATTCCGTGGTGTTGTCGGGGAAATCATCGTCCT
TTCCTTGGCTGCTCGCCTGTGTTGCCACCTGGATTCTGCGCGGGACGTCCTTCTGCTACGTCCCTTCGGC
CCTCAATCCAGCGGACCTTCCTTCCCGCGGCCTGCTGCCGGCTCTGCGGCCTCTTCCGCGTCTTCGCCTT
CGCCCTCAGACGAGTCGGATCTCCCTTTGGGCCGCCTCCCCGCATCGATACCGTCGACCTCGATCGAGAC
CTAGAAAAACATGGAGCAATCACAAGTAGCAATACAGCAGCTACCAATGCTGATTGTGCCTGGCTAGAAG
CACAAGAGGAGGAGGAGGTGGGTTTTCCAGTCACACCTCAGGTACCTTTAAGACCAATGACTTACAAGGC
AGCTGTAGATCTTAGCCACTTTTTAAAAGAAAAGGGGGGACTGGAAGGGCTAATTCACTCCCAACGAAGA
CAAGATCTGCTTTTTGCTTGTACTGGGTCTCTCTGGTTAGACCAGATCTGAGCCTGGGAGCTCTCTGGCT
AACTAGGGAACCCACTGCTTAAGCCTCAATAAAGCTTGCCTTGAGTGCTTCAAGTAGTGTGTGCCCGTCT
GTTGTGTGACTCTGGTAACTAGAGATCCCTCAGACCCTTTTAGTCAGTGTGGAAAATCTCTAGCAGTAGT
AGTTCATGTCATCTTATTATTCAGTATTTATAACTTGCAAAGAAATGAATATCAGAGAGTGAGAGGAACT
TGTTTATTGCAGCTTATAATGGTTACAAATAAAGCAATAGCATCACAAATTTCACAAATAAAGCATTTTT
TTCACTGCATTCTAGTTGTGGTTTGTCCAAACTCATCAATGTATCTTATCATGTCTGGCTCTAGCTATCC
CGCCCCTAACTCCGCCCATCCCGCCCCTAACTCCGCCCAGTTCCGCCCATTCTCCGCCCCATGGCTGACT
AATTTTTTTTATTTATGCAGAGGCCGAGGCCGCCTCGGCCTCTGAGCTATTCCAGAAGTAGTGAGGAGGC
TTTTTTGGAGGCCTAGGGACGTACCCAATTCGCCCTATAGTGAGTCGTATTAGCATGTGAGCAAAAGGCC
AGCATAAATCAAAAGAATAGACCGAGATAGGGT
[37 nt withheld, positions 5957-5993]
AAAGAACGTGGACTCCAACGTCAAAGG
[49 nt withheld, positions 6021-6069]
T
[91 nt withheld, positions 6071-6161]
G
[124 nt withheld, positions 6163-6286]
CAGGTGGCACTTTTCGGGGAAATGTGCGCGGAACCCCTATTTGTTTATTTTTCTAAATACATTCAAATAT
GTATCCGCTCATGAGACAATAACCCTGATAAATGCTTCAATAATATTGAAAAAGGAAGAGTCCTGAGGCG
GAAAGAACCAGCTGTGGAATGTGTGTCAGTTAGGGTGTGGAAAGTCCCCAGGCTCCCCAGCAGGCAGAAG
TATGCAAAGCATGCATCTCAATTAGTCAGCAACCAGGTGTGGAAAGTCCCCAGGCTCCCCAGCAGGCAGA
AGTATGCAAAGCATGCATCTCAATTAGTCAGCAACCATAGTCCCGCCCCTAACTCCGCCCATCCCGCCCC
TAACTCCGCCCAGTTCCGCCCATTCTCCGCCCCATGGCTGACTAATTTTTTTTATTTATGCAGAGGCCGA
GGCCGCCTCGGCCTCTGAGCTATTCCAGAAGTAGTGAGGAGGCTTTTTTGGAGGCCTAGGCTTTTGCAAA
GATCGATCAAGAGACAGGATGAGGATCGTTTCGCATGATTGAACAAGATGGATTGCACGCAGGTTCTCCG
GCCGCTTGGGTGGAGAGGCTATTCGGCTATGACTGGGCACAACAGACAATCGGCTGCTCTGATGCCGCCG
TGTTCCGGCTGTCAGCGCAGGGGCGCCCGGTTCTTTTTGTCAAGACCGACCTGTCCGGTGCCCTGAATGA
ACTGCAAGACGAGGCAGCGCGGCTATCGTGGCTGGCCACGACGGGCGTTCCTTGCGCAGCTGTGCTCGAC
GTTGTCACTGAAGCGGGAAGGGACTGGCTGCTATTGGGCGAAGTGCCGGGGCAGGATCTCCTGTCATCTC
ACCTTGCTCCTGCCGAGAAAGTATCCATCATGGCTGATGCAATGCGGCGGCTGCATACGCTTGATCCGGC
TACCTGCCCATTCGACCACCAAGCGAAACATCGCATCGAGCGAGCACGTACTCGGATGGAAGCCGGTCTT
GTCGATCAGGATGATCTGGACGAAGAGCATCAGGGGCTCGCGCCAGCCGAACTGTTCGCCAGGCTCAAGG
CGAGCATGCCCGACGGCGAGGATCTCGTCGTGACCCATGGCGATGCCTGCTTGCCGAATATCATGGTGGA
AAATGGCCGCTTTTCTGGATTCATCGACTGTGGCCGGCTGGGTGTGGCGGACCGCTATCAGGACATAGCG
TTGGCTACCCGTGATATTGCTGAAGAGCTTGGCGGCGAATGGGCTGACCGCTTCCTCGTGCTTTACGGTA
TCGCCGCTCCCGATTCGCAGCGCATCGCCTTCTATCGCCTTCTTGACGAGTTCTTCTGAGCGGGACTCTG
GGGTTCGAAATGACCGACCAAGCGACGCCCAACCTGCCATCACGAGATTTCGATTCCACCGCCGCCTTCT
ATGAAAGGTTGGGCTTCGGAATCGTTTTCCGGGACGCCGGCTGGATGATCCTCCAGCGCGGGGATCTCAT
GCTGGAGTTCTTCGCCCACCCTAGGGGGAGGCTAACTGAAACACGGAAGGAGACAATACCGGAAGGAACC
CGCGCTATGACGGCAATAAAAAGACAGAATAAAACGCACGGTGTTGGGTCGTTTGTTCATAAACGCGGGG
TTCGGTCCCAGGGCTGGCACTCTGTCGATACCCCACCGAGACCCCATTGGGGCCAATACGCCCGCGTTTC
TTCCTTTTCCCCACCCCACCCCCCAAGTTCGGGTGAAGGCCCAGGGCTCGCAGCCAACGTCGGGGCGGCA
GGCCCTGCCATAGCCTCAGGTTACTCATATATACTTTAGATTGATTTAAAACTTCATTTTTAATTTAAAA
GGATCTAGGTGAAGATCCTTTTTGATAATCTCATGACCAAAATCCCTTAACGTGAGTTTTCGTTCCACTG
AGCGTCAGACCCCGTAGAAAAGATCAAAGGATCTTCTTGAGATCCTTTTTTTCTGCGCGTAATCTGCTGC
TTGCAAACAAAAAAACCACCGCTACCAGCGGTGGTTTGTTTGCCGGATCAAGAGCTACCAACTCTTTTTC
CGAAGGTAACTGGCTTCAGCAGAGCGCAGATACCAAATACTGTTCTTCTAGTGTAGCCGTAGTTAGGCCA
CCACTTCAAGAACTCTGTAGCACCGCCTACATACCTCGCTCTGCTAATCCTGTTACCAGTGGCTGCTGCC
AGTGGCGATAAGTCGTGTCTTACCGGGTTGGACTCAAGACGATAGTTACCGGATAAGGCGCAGCGGTCGG
GCTGAACGGGGGGTTCGTGCACACAGCCCAGCTTGGAGCGAACGACCTACACCGAACTGAGATACCTACA
GCGTGAGCTATGAGAAAGCGCCACGCTTCCCGAAGGGAGAAAGGCGGACAGGTATCCGGTAAGCGGCAGG
GTCGGAACAGGAGAGCGCACGAGGGAGCTTCCAGGGGGAAACGCCTGGTATCTTTATAGTCCTGTCGGGT
TTCGCCACCTCTGACTTGAGCGTCGATTTTTGTGATGCTCGTCAGGGGGGCGGAGCCTATGGAAAAACGC
CAGCAACGCGGCCTTTTTACGGTTCCTGGCCTTTTGCTGGCCTTTTGCTCACATGTTCTTTCCTGCGTTA
TCCCCTGATTCTGTGGATAACCGTATTACCGCCATGCATTAGTTATTAATAGTAATCAATTACGGGGTCA
TTAGTTCATAGCCCATATATGGAGTTCCGCGTTACATAACTTACGGTAAATGGCCCGCCTGGCTGACCGC
CCAACGACCCCCGCCCATTGACGTCAATAATGACGTATGTTCCCATAGTAACGCCAATAGGGACTTTCCA
TTGACGTCAATGGGTGGAGTATTTACGGTAAACTGCCCACTTGGCAGTACATCAAGTGTATCATATGCCA
AGTACGCCCCCTATTGACGTCAATGACGGTAAATGGCCCGCCTGGCATTATGCCCAGTACATGACCTTAT
GGGACTTTCCTACTTGGCAGTACATCTACGTATTAGTCATCGCTATTACCATGGTGATGCGGTTTTGGCA
GTACATCAATGGGCGTGGATAGCGGTTTGACTCACGGGGATTTCCAAGTCTCCACCCCATTGACGTCAAT
GGGAGTTTGTTTTGGCACCAAAATCAACGGGACTTTCCAAAATGTCGTAACAACTCCGCCCCATTGACGC
AAATGGGCGGTAGGCGTGTACGGTGGGAGGTCTATATAAGCAGCGCGTTTTGCCTGTACTGGGTCTCTCT
GGTTAGACCAGATCTGAGCCTGGGAGCTCTCTGGCTAACTAGGGAACCCACTGCTTAAGCCTCAATAAAG
CTTGCCTTGAGTGCTTCAAGTAGTGTGTGCCCGTCTGTTGTGTGACTCTGGTAACTAGAGATCCCTCAGA
CCCTTTTAGTCAGTGTGGAAAATCTCTAGCAGTGGCGCCCGAACAGGGACTTGAAAGCGAAAGGGAAACC
AGAGGAGCTCTCTCGACGCAGGACTCGGCTTGCTGAAGCGCGCACGGCAAGAGGCGAGGGGCGGCGACTG
GTGAGTACGCCAAAAATTTTGACTAGCGGAGGCTAGAAGGAGAGAGATGGGTGCGAGAGCGTCAGTATTA
AGCGGGGGAGAATTAGATCGCGATGGGAAAAAATTCGGTTAAGGCCAGGGGGAAAGAAAAAATATAAATT
AAAACATATAGTATGGGCAAGCAGGGAGCTAGAACGATTCGCAGTTAATCCTGGCCTGTTAGAAACATCA
GAAGGCTGTAGACAAATACTGGGACAGCTACAACCATCCCTTCAGACAGGATCAGAAGAACTTAGATCAT
TATATAATACAGTAGCAACCCTCTATTGTGTGCATCAAAGGATAGAGATAAAAGACACCAAGGAAGCTTT
AGACAAGATAGAGGAAGAGCAAAACAAAAGTAAGACCACCGCACAGCAAGCGGCCGGCCGCTGATCTTCA
GACCTGGAGGAGGAGATATGAGGGACAATTGGAGAAGTGAATTATATAAATATAAAGTAGTAAAAATTGA
ACCATTAGGAGTAGCACCCACCAAGGCAAAGAGAAGAGTGGTGCAGAGAGAAAAAAGAGCAGTGGGAATA
GGAGCTTTGTTCCTTGGGTTCTTGGGAGCAGCAGGAAGCACTATGGGCGCAGCGTCAATGACGCTGACGG
TACAGGCCAGACAATTATTGTCTGGTATAGTGCAGCAGCAGAACAATTTGCTGAGGGCTATTGAGGCGCA
ACAGCATCTGTTGCAACTCACAGTCTGGGGCATCAAGCAGCTCCAGGCAAGAATCCTGGCTGTGGAAAGA
TACCTAAAGGATCAACAGCTCCTGGGGATTTGGGGTTGCTCTGGAAAACTCATTTGCACCACTGCTGTGC
CTTGGAATGCTAGTTGGAGTAATAAATCTCTGGAACAGATTTGGAATCACACGACCTGGATGGAGTGGGA
CAGAGAAATTAACAATTACACAAGCTTAATACACTCCTTAATTGAAGAATCGCAAAACCAGCAAGAAAAG
AATGAACAAGAATTATTGGAATTAGATAAATGGGCAAGTTTGTGGAATTGGTTTAACATAACAAATTGGC
TGTGGTATATAAAATTATTCATAATGATAGTAGGAGGCTTGGTAGGTTTAAGAATAGTTTTTGCTGTACT
TTCTATAGTGAATAGAGTT
Features (pLannotate 1.2.2; 32 found; start..end, strand, type, name):
     31..131     +  CDS            Rev (fragment): human immunodeficiency virus 1 (HIV-1) Rev protein; rev; enhances nuclear export of unspliced and incompletely spliced viral mRNAs
    181..298     +  misc_feature   cPPT/CTS: central polypurine tract and central termination sequence of HIV-1
    364..381     +  ncRNA          5' miR-30a (fragment): sequence upstream of the 71-nt precursor of the human miR-30a microRNA (Zeng et al., 2002) miRNA
    390..1601    +  promoter       UbC promoter: human ubiquitin C promoter
   1650..1667    +  protein_bind   attB1 (fragment): mutant version of attB; core recombination site for the Gateway® BP reaction BP Clonase™
   1673..3025    +  CDS            IRF4 (sequence partly withheld): IRF4_HUMAN - Also known as MUM1. Experimental evidence at protein level: Swiss-Prot protein existence level 1. Transcriptional activator. Binds to the interferon-stimulated response element (ISRE) of the MHC class I promoter. Binds the immunoglobulin lambda light chain enhancer, together with PU.1. Probably plays a role in ISRE-targeted signal transduction mechanisms specific to lymphoid cells. Involved in CD8(+) dendritic cell differentiation by forming a complex with the BATF-JUNB heterodimer in immune cells, leading to recognition of AICE sequence (5'-TGAnTCA/GAAA- 3'), an immune-specific r
   3028..3051    -  protein_bind   attB2: mutant version of attB; recombination site for the Gateway® BP reaction BP Clonase™
   3164..3187    +  CDS            HA (fragment): HA (human influenza hemagglutinin) epitope tag
   3229..3728    +  promoter       PGK promoter: mouse phosphoglycerate kinase 1 promoter
   3749..4348    +  CDS            PuroR: puromycin N-acetyltransferase; pac from Streptomyces alboniger; confers resistance to puromycin
   4379..4412    +  protein_bind   loxP: Cre-mediated recombination occurs in the 8-bp core sequence (GCATACAT). Cre recombinase
   4445..4468    +  misc_feature   MCS (fragment): pBluescript multiple cloning site
   4468..5056    +  misc_feature   WPRE: woodchuck hepatitis virus posttranscriptional regulatory element
   5057..5076    +  misc_feature   MCS (fragment): pBluescript multiple cloning site
   5078..5263    +  CDS            nef (fragment): NEF_HV1Z2 - Experimental evidence at protein level: Swiss-Prot protein existence level 1. Extracellular Nef protein targets CD4(+) T-lymphocytes for apoptosis by interacting with CXCR4 surface receptors. From Human immunodeficiency virus type 1 group M subtype D (isolate Z2/CDC-Z34) (HIV-1).
   5265..5498    +  LTR            3' LTR (ΔU3): self-inactivating 3' long terminal repeat (LTR) from HIV-1
   5570..5691    +  polyA_signal   SV40 poly(A) signal: SV40 polyadenylation signal
   5731..5866    +  rep_origin     SV40 ori: SV40 origin of replication
   5887..5905    -  promoter       T7 promoter: promoter for bacteriophage T7 RNA polymerase
   5928..6286    -  rep_origin     f1 ori (sequence partly withheld): f1 bacteriophage origin of replication; arrow indicates direction of (+) strand synthesis
   6313..6417    +  promoter       AmpR promoter: bla
   6419..6776    +  promoter       SV40 promoter: SV40 enhancer and early promoter
   6811..7605    +  CDS            NeoR/KanR: aminoglycoside phosphotransferase from Tn5; aph(3')-II (or nptII); confers resistance to neomycin, kanamycin, and G418 (Geneticin®)
   7626..7778    +  CDS            ble (fragment): BLE_KLEPN - Experimental evidence at protein level: Swiss-Prot protein existence level 1. Binding protein with a strong affinity to the bleomycin family of antibiotics. Binds to CL990; an antimitotic-antibiotic compound. From Klebsiella pneumoniae.
   7837..7884    +  polyA_signal   HSV TK poly(A) signal: herpes simplex virus thymidine kinase polyadenylation signal (Cole and Stacy, 1985)
   8213..8801    +  rep_origin     ori: high-copy-number ColE1/pMB1/pBR322/pUC origin of replication
   8976..9279    +  enhancer       CMV enhancer: human cytomegalovirus immediate early enhancer
   9280..9479    +  promoter       CMV promoter: human cytomegalovirus (CMV) immediate early promoter
   9497..9677    +  LTR            5' LTR (truncated): truncated 5' long terminal repeat (LTR) from HIV-1
   9724..9849    +  misc_feature   HIV-1 Ψ: packaging signal of human immunodeficiency virus type 1
   9833..10171   +  CDS            HIV-1 gag (fragment): gag protein from human immunodeficiency virus 1; gag
  10346..10579   +  misc_feature   RRE: The Rev response element (RRE) of HIV-1 allows for Rev-dependent mRNA export from the nucleus to the cytoplasm.
