>Addgene plasmid #107386 | plenti-UBC- IRF4-3xHA-pGK-PUR Sequencing Result | analyzer sequence | sequence record 210519
TAGTGAACGGATCGGCACTGCGTGCGCCAATTCTGCAGACAAATGGCAGTATTCATCCACAATTTTAAAA
GAAAAGGGGGGATTGGGGGGTACAGTGCAGGGGAAAGAATAGTAGACATAATAGCAACAGACATACAAAC
TAAAGAATTACAAAAACAAATTACAAAAATTCAAAATTTTCGGGTTTATTACAGGGACAGCAGAGATCCA
GTTTGGTTAGTACCGGGCCCGCTCTAGCCCTAGATTTAACCCAACAGAAGGCTCGACGCGTGGCCTCCGC
GCCGGGTTTTGGCGCCTCCCGCGGGCGCCCCCCTCCTCACGGCGAGCGCTGCCACGTCAGACGAAGGGCG
CAGCGAGCGTCCTGATCCTTCCGCCCGGACGCTCAGGACAGCGGCCCGCTGCTCATAAGACTCGGCCTTA
GAACCCCAGTATCAGCAGAAGGACATTTTAGGACGGGACTTGGGTGACTCTAGGGCACTGGTTTTCTTTC
CAGAGAGCGGAACAGGCGAGGAAAAGTAGTCCCTTCTCGGCGATTCTGCGGAGGGATCTCCGTGGGGCGG
TGAACGCCGATGATTATATAAGGACGCGCCGGGTGTGGCACAGCTAGTTCCGTCGCAGCCGGGATTTGGG
TCGCGGTTCTTGTTTGTGGATCGCTGTGATCGTCACTTGGTGAGTAGCGGGCTGCTGGGCTGGCCGGGGC
TTTCGTGGCCGCCGGGCCGCTCGGTGGGACGGAAGCGTGTGGAGAGACCGCCAAGGGCTGTAGTCTGGGT
CCGCGAGCAAGGTTGCCCTGAACTGGGGGTTGGGGGGAGCGCAGCAAAATGGCGGCTGTTCCCGAGTCTT
GAATGGAAGACGCTTGTGAGGCGGGCTGTGAGGTCGTTGAAACAAGGTGGGGGGCATGGTGGGCGGCAAG
AACCCAAGGTCTTGAGGCCTTCGCTAATGCGGGAAAGCTCTTATTCGGGTGAGATGGGCTGGGGCACCAT
CTGGGGACCCTGACGTGAAGTTTGTCACTGACTGGAGAACTCGGTTTGTCGTCTGTTGCGGGGGCGGCAG
TTATGGCGGTGCCGTTGGGCAGTGCACCCGTACCTTTGGGAGCGCGCGCCCTCGTCGTGTCGTGACGTCA
CCCGTTCTGTTGGCTTATAATGCAGGGTGGGGCCACCTGCCGGTAGGTGTGCGGTAGGCTTTTCTCCGTC
GCAGGACGCAGGGTTCGGGCCTAGGGTAGGCTCTCCTGAATCGACAGGCGCCGGACCTCTGGTGAGGGGA
GGGATAAGTGAGGCGTCAGTTTCTTTGGTCGGTTTTATGTACCTATCTTCTTAAGTAGCTGAAGCTCCGG
TTTTGAACTATGCGCTCGGGGTTGGCGAGTGTGTTTTGTGAAGTTTTTTAGGCACCTTTTGAAATGTAAT
CATTTGGGTCAATATGTAATTTTCAGTGTTAGACTAGTAAATTGTCCGCTAAATTCTGGCCGTTTTTGGC
TTTTTTGTTAGACGCTAGACTGCCGGATCGAATTGTCGACGAATTCGGATCTGGCCAATCACAAGTTTGT
ACAAAAAAGTTGGCATGAACCTGGAGGGCGGCGGCCGAGGCGGAGAGTTCGGCATGAGCGCGGTGAGCTG
CGGCAACGGGAAGCTCCGCCAGTGGCTGATCGACCAGATCGACAGCGGCAAGTACCCCGGGCTGGTGTGG
GAGAACGAGGAGAAGAGCATCTTCCGCATCCCCTGGAAGCACGCGGGCAAGCAGGACTACAACCGCGAGG
AGGACGCCGCGCTCTTCAAGGCTTGGGCACTGTTTAAAGGAAAGTTCCGAGAAGGCATCGACAAGCCGGA
CCCTCCCACCTGGAAGACGCGCCTGCGGTGCGCTTTGAACAAGAGCAATGACTTTGAGGAACTGGTTGAG
CGGAGCCAGCTGGACATCTCAGACCCGTACAAAGTGTACAGGATTGTTCCTGAGGGAGCCAAAAAAGGAG
CCAAGCAGCTCACCTTGGAGGACCCGCAGATGTCCATGAGCCACCCCTACACCATGACAACGCCTTACCC
TTCGCTCCCAGCCCAGCAGGTTCACAACTACATGATGCCACCCCTCGACCGAAGCTGGAGGGACTACGTC
CCGGATCAGCCACACCCGGAAATCCCGTACCAATGTCCCATGACGTTTGGACCCCGCGGCCACCAC
[69 nt withheld, positions 2167-2235]
TCCCAGGCTCCCGGAGTCCCCACAGAGCCAAGCATAAGGTCTGCCGAAGCCTTGGCGTTCTCAGACTGCC
GGCTGCACATCTGCCTGTACTACCGGGAAATCCTCGTGAAGGAGCTGACCACGTCCAGCCCCGAGGGCTG
CCGGATCTCCCATGGACATACGTATGACGCCAGCAACCTGGACCAGGTCCTGTTCCCCTACCCAGAGGAC
AATGGCCAGAGGAAAAACATTGAGAAGCTGCTGAGCCACCTGGAGAGGGGCGTGGTCCTCTGGATGGCCC
CCGACGGGCTCTATGCGAAAAGACTGTGCCAGAGCAGGATCTACTGGGACGGGCCCCTGGCGCTGTGCAA
CGACCGGCCCAACAAACTGGAGAGAGACCAGACCTGCAAGCTCTTTGACACACAGCAGTTCTTGTCAGAG
CTGCAAGCGTTTGCTCACCACGGCCGCTCCCTGCCAAGATTCCAGGTGACTCTATGCTTTGGAGAGGAGT
TTCCAGACCCTCAGAGGCAAAGAAAGCTCATCACAGCTCACGTAGAACCTCTGCTAGCCAGACAACTATA
TTATTTTGCTCAACAAAACAGTGGACATTTCCTGAGGGGCTACGATTTACCAGAACACATCAGCAATCCA
GAAGATTACCACAGATCTATCCGCCATTCCTCTATTCAAGAATGCCCAACTTTCTTGTACAAAGTGGTGG
GTGGAGGCGGTTCAGGTGGCGGAGGAAGCGGAGGCGGTGGAAGTTACCCCTACGACGTGCCCGACTACGC
CGGCTATCCGTATGATGTCCCGGACTATGCAGGATCCTATCCATACGACGTTCCAGATTACGCTTAGTTA
ATTAAGGCCGGCCCTCGAGGTTAACGAATTCTACCGGGTAGGGGAGGCGCTTTTCCCAAGGCAGTCTGGA
GCATGCGCTTTAGCAGCCCCGCTGGGCACTTGGCGCTACACAAGTGGCCTCTGGCCTCGCACACATTCCA
CATCCACCGGTAGGCGCCAACCGGCTCCGTTCTTTGGTGGCCCCTTCGCGCCACCTTCTACTCCTCCCCT
AGTCAGGAAGTTCCCCCCCGCCCCGCAGCTCGCGTCGTGCAGGACGTGACAAATGGAAGTAGCACGTCTC
ACTAGTCTCGTGCAGATGGACAGCACCGCTGAGCAATGGAAGCGGGTAGGCCTTTGGGGCAGCGGCCAAT
AGCAGCTTTGCTCCTTCGCTTTCTGGGCTCAGAGGCTGGGAAGGGGTGGGTCCGGGGGNNNNNNNNNNNN
NNNNNNGGGGCGGGGCGGGCGCCCGAAGGTCCTCCGGAGGCCCGGCATTCTGCACGCTTCAAAAGCGCAC
GTCTGCCGCGCTGTTCTCCTCTTCCTCATCTCCGGGCCTTTCGACCTGCAGCCCAAGCTTACCATGACCG
AGTACAAGCCCACGGTGCGCCTCGCCACCCGCGACGACGTCCCCAGGGCCGTACGCACCCTCGCCGCCGC
GTTCGCCGACTACCCCGCCACGCGCCACACCGTCGATCCGGACCGCCACATCGAGCGGGTCACCGAGCTG
CAAGAACTCTTCCTCACGCGCGTCGGGCTCGACATCGGCAAGGTGTGGGTCGCGGACGACGGCGCCGCGG
TGGCGGTCTGGACCACGCCGGAGAGCGTCGAAGCGGGGGCGGTGTTCGCCGAGATCGGCCCGCGCATGGC
CGAGTTGAGCGGTTCCCGGCTGGCCGCGCAGCAACAGATGGAAGGCCTCCTGGCGCCGCACCGGCCCAAG
GAGCCCGCGTGGTTCCTGGCCACCGTCGGCGTCTCGCCCGACCACCAGGGCAAGGGTCTGGGCAGCGCCG
TCGTGCTCCCCGGAGTGGAGGCGGCCGAGCGCGCCGGGGTGCCCGCCTTCCTGGAGACCTCCGCGCCCCG
CAACCTCCCCTTCTACGAGCGGCTCGGCTTCACCGTCACCGCCGACGTCGAGGTGCCCGAAGGACCGCGC
ACCTGGTGCATGACCCGCAAGCCCGGTGCCTGATGTACAAGTAGGAATTCGTCGAGGGACCTAATAACTT
CGTATAGCATACATTATACGAAGTTATACATGTTTAAGGGTTCCGGTTCCACTAGGTACAATTCGATATC
AAGCTTATCGATAATCAACCTCTGGATTACAAAATTTGTGAAAGATTGACTGGTATTCTTAACTATGTTG
CTCCTTTTACGCTATGTGGATACGCTGCTTTAATGCCTTTGTATCATGCTATTGCTTCCCGTATGGCTTT
CATTTTCTCCTCCTTGTATAAATCCTGGTTGCTGTCTCTTTATGAGGAGTTGTGGCCCGTTGTCAGGCAA
CGTGGCGTGGTGTGCACTGTGTTTGCTGACGCAACCCCCACTGGTTGGGGCATTGCCACCACCTGTCAGC
TCCTTTCCGGGACTTTCGCTTTCCCCCTCCCTATTGCCACGGCGGAACTCATCGCCGCCTGCCTTGCCCG
CTGCTGGACAGGGGCTCGGCTGTTGGGCACTGACAATTCCGTGGTGTTGTCGGGGAAATCATCGTCCTTT
CCTTGGCTGCTCGCCTGTGTTGCCACCTGGATTCTGCGCGGGACGTCCTTCTGCTACGTCCCTTCGGCCC
TCAATCCAGCGGACCTTCCTTCCCGCGGCCTGCTGCCGGCTCTGCGGCCTCTTCCGCGTCTTCGCCTTCG
CCCTCAGACGAGTCGGATCTCCCTTTGGGCCGCCTCCCCGCATCGATACCGTCGACCTCGATCGAGACCT
AGAAAAACATGGAGCAATCACAAGTAGCAATACAGCAGCTACCAATGCTGATTGTGCCTGGCTAGAAGCA
CAAGAGGAGGAGGAGGTGGGTTTTCCAGTCACACCTCAGGTACCTTTAAGACCAATGACTTACAAGGCAG
CTGTAGATCTTAGCCACTTTTTAAAAGAAAAGGGGGGACTGGAAGGGCTAATTCACTCCCAACGAAGACA
AGATCTGCTTTTTGCTTGTACTGGGTCTCTCTGGTTAGACCAGATCTGAGCCTGGGAGCTCTCTGGCTAA
CTAGGGAACCCACTGCTTAAGCCTCAATAAAGCTTGCCTTGAGTGCTTCAAGTAGTGTGTGCCCGTCTGT
TGTGTGACTCTGGTAACTAGAGATCCCTCAGACCCTTTTAGTCAGTGTGGAAAATCTCTAGCAGTAGTAG
TTCATGTCATCTTATTATTCAGTATTTATAACTTGCAAAGAAATGAATATCAGAGAGTGAGAGGAACTTG
TTTATTGCAGCTTATAATGGTTACAAATAAAGCAATAGCATCACAAATTTCACAAATAAAGCATTTTTTT
CACTGCATTCTAGTTGTGGTTTGTCCAAACTCATCAATGTATCTTATCATGTCTGGCTCTAGCTATCCCG
CCCCTAACTCCGCCCATCCCGCCCCTAACTCCGCCCAGTTCCGCCCATTCTCCGCCCCATGGCTGACTAA
TTTTTTTTATTTATGCAGAGGCCGAGGCCGCCTCGGCCTCTGAGCTATTCCAGAAGTAGTGAGGAGGCTT
TTTTGGAGGCCTAGGGACGTACCCAATTCGCCCTATAGTGAGTCGTATTAGCATGTGAGCAAAAGGCCAG
CATAAATCAAAAGAATAGACCGAGATAGGGT
[37 nt withheld, positions 5837-5873]
AAAGAACGTGGACTCCAACGTCAAAGG
[49 nt withheld, positions 5901-5949]
T
[91 nt withheld, positions 5951-6041]
G
[124 nt withheld, positions 6043-6166]
CAGGTGGCACTTTTCGGGGAAATGTGCGCGGAACCCCTATTTGTTTATTTTTCTAAATACATTCAAATAT
GTATCCGCTCATGAGACAATAACCCTGATAAATGCTTCAATAATATTGAAAAAGGAAGAGTCCTGAGGCG
GAAAGAACCAGCTGTGGAATGTGTGTCAGTTAGGGTGTGGAAAGTCCCCAGGCTCCCCAGCAGGCAGAAG
TATGCAAAGCATGCATCTCAATTAGTCAGCAACCAGGTGTGGAAAGTCCCCAGGCTCCCCAGCAGGCAGA
AGTATGCAAAGCATGCATCTCAATTAGTCAGCAACCATAGTCCCGCCCCTAACTCCGCCCATCCCGCCCC
TAACTCCGCCCAGTTCCGCCCATTCTCCGCCCCATGGCTGACTAATTTTTTTTATTTATGCAGAGGCCGA
GGCCGCCTCGGCCTCTGAGCTATTCCAGAAGTAGTGAGGAGGCTTTTTTGGAGGCCTAGGCTTTTGCAAA
GATCGATCAAGAGACAGGATGAGGATCGTTTCGCATGATTGAACAAGATGGATTGCACGCAGGTTCTCCG
GCCGCTTGGGTGGAGAGGCTATTCGGCTATGACTGGGCACAACAGACAATCGGCTGCTCTGATGCCGCCG
TGTTCCGGCTGTCAGCGCAGGGGCGCCCGGTTCTTTTTGTCAAGACCGACCTGTCCGGTGCCCTGAATGA
ACTGCAAGACGAGGCAGCGCGGCTATCGTGGCTGGCCACGACGGGCGTTCCTTGCGCAGCTGTGCTCGAC
GTTGTCACTGAAGCGGGAAGGGACTGGCTGCTATTGGGCGAAGTGCCGGGGCAGGATCTCCTGTCATCTC
ACCTTGCTCCTGCCGAGAAAGTATCCATCATGGCTGATGCAATGCGGCGGCTGCATACGCTTGATCCGGC
TACCTGCCCATTCGACCACCAAGCGAAACATCGCATCGAGCGAGCACGTACTCGGATGGAAGCCGGTCTT
GTCGATCAGGATGATCTGGACGAAGAGCATCAGGGGCTCGCGCCAGCCGAACTGTTCGCCAGGCTCAAGG
CGAGCATGCCCGACGGCGAGGATCTCGTCGTGACCCATGGCGATGCCTGCTTGCCGAATATCATGGTGGA
AAATGGCCGCTTTTCTGGATTCATCGACTGTGGCCGGCTGGGTGTGGCGGACCGCTATCAGGACATAGCG
TTGGCTACCCGTGATATTGCTGAAGAGCTTGGCGGCGAATGGGCTGACCGCTTCCTCGTGCTTTACGGTA
TCGCCGCTCCCGATTCGCAGCGCATCGCCTTCTATCGCCTTCTTGACGAGTTCTTCTGAGCGGGACTCTG
GGGTTCGAAATGACCGACCAAGCGACGCCCAACCTGCCATCACGAGATTTCGATTCCACCGCCGCCTTCT
ATGAAAGGTTGGGCTTCGGAATCGTTTTCCGGGACGCCGGCTGGATGATCCTCCAGCGCGGGGATCTCAT
GCTGGAGTTCTTCGCCCACCCTAGGGGGAGGCTAACTGAAACACGGAAGGAGACAATACCGGAAGGAACC
CGCGCTATGACGGCAATAAAAAGACAGAATAAAACGCACGGTGTTGGGTCGTTTGTTCATAAACGCGGGG
TTCGGTCCCAGGGCTGGCACTCTGTCGATACCCCACCGAGACCCCATTGGGGCCAATACGCCCGCGTTTC
TTCCTTTTCCCCACCCCACCCCCCAAGTTCGGGTGAAGGCCCAGGGCTCGCAGCCAACGTCGGGGCGGCA
GGCCCTGCCATAGCCTCAGGTTACTCATATATACTTTAGATTGATTTAAAACTTCATTTTTAATTTAAAA
GGATCTAGGTGAAGATCCTTTTTGATAATCTCATGACCAAAATCCCTTAACGTGAGTTTTCGTTCCACTG
AGCGTCAGACCCCGTAGAAAAGATCAAAGGATCTTCTTGAGATCCTTTTTTTCTGCGCGTAATCTGCTGC
TTGCAAACAAAAAAACCACCGCTACCAGCGGTGGTTTGTTTGCCGGATCAAGAGCTACCAACTCTTTTTC
CGAAGGTAACTGGCTTCAGCAGAGCGCAGATACCAAATACTGTTCTTCTAGTGTAGCCGTAGTTAGGCCA
CCACTTCAAGAACTCTGTAGCACCGCCTACATACCTCGCTCTGCTAATCCTGTTACCAGTGGCTGCTGCC
AGTGGCGATAAGTCGTGTCTTACCGGGTTGGACTCAAGACGATAGTTACCGGATAAGGCGCAGCGGTCGG
GCTGAACGGGGGGTTCGTGCACACAGCCCAGCTTGGAGCGAACGACCTACACCGAACTGAGATACCTACA
GCGTGAGCTATGAGAAAGCGCCACGCTTCCCGAAGGGAGAAAGGCGGACAGGTATCCGGTAAGCGGCAGG
GTCGGAACAGGAGAGCGCACGAGGGAGCTTCCAGGGGGAAACGCCTGGTATCTTTATAGTCCTGTCGGGT
TTCGCCACCTCTGACTTGAGCGTCGATTTTTGTGATGCTCGTCAGGGGGGCGGAGCCTATGGAAAAACGC
CAGCAACGCGGCCTTTTTACGGTTCCTGGCCTTTTGCTGGCCTTTTGCTCACATGTTCTTTCCTGCGTTA
TCCCCTGATTCTGTGGATAACCGTATTACCGCCATGCATTAGTTATTAATAGTAATCAATTACGGGGTCA
TTAGTTCATAGCCCATATATGGAGTTCCGCGTTACATAACTTACGGTAAATGGCCCGCCTGGCTGACCGC
CCAACGACCCCCGCCCATTGACGTCAATAATGACGTATGTTCCCATAGTAACGCCAATAGGGACTTTCCA
TTGACGTCAATGGGTGGAGTATTTACGGTAAACTGCCCACTTGGCAGTACATCAAGTGTATCATATGCCA
AGTACGCCCCCTATTGACGTCAATGACGGTAAATGGCCCGCCTGGCATTATGCCCAGTACATGACCTTAT
GGGACTTTCCTACTTGGCAGTACATCTACGTATTAGTCATCGCTATTACCATGGTGATGCGGTTTTGGCA
GTACATCAATGGGCGTGGATAGCGGTTTGACTCACGGGGATTTCCAAGTCTCCACCCCATTGACGTCAAT
GGGAGTTTGTTTTGGCACCAAAATCAACGGGACTTTCCAAAATGTCGTAACAACTCCGCCCCATTGACGC
AAATGGGCGGTAGGCGTGTACGGTGGGAGGTCTATATAAGCAGCGCGTTTTGCCTGTACTGGGTCTCTCT
GGTTAGACCAGATCTGAGCCTGGGAGCTCTCTGGCTAACTAGGGAACCCACTGCTTAAGCCTCAATAAAG
CTTGCCTTGAGTGCTTCAAGTAGTGTGTGCCCGTCTGTTGTGTGACTCTGGTAACTAGAGATCCCTCAGA
CCCTTTTAGTCAGTGTGGAAAATCTCTAGCAGTGGCGCCCGAACAGGGACTTGAAAGCGAAAGGGAAACC
AGAGGAGCTCTCTCGACGCAGGACTCGGCTTGCTGAAGCGCGCACGGCAAGAGGCGAGGGGCGGCGACTG
GTGAGTACGCCAAAAATTTTGACTAGCGGAGGCTAGAAGGAGAGAGATGGGTGCGAGAGCGTCAGTATTA
AGCGGGGGAGAATTAGATCGCGATGGGAAAAAATTCGGTTAAGGCCAGGGGGAAAGAAAAAATATAAATT
AAAACATATAGTATGGGCAAGCAGGGAGCTAGAACGATTCGCAGTTAATCCTGGCCTGTTAGAAACATCA
GAAGGCTGTAGACAAATACTGGGACAGCTACAACCATCCCTTCAGACAGGATCAGAAGAACTTAGATCAT
TATATAATACAGTAGCAACCCTCTATTGTGTGCATCAAAGGATAGAGATAAAAGACACCAAGGAAGCTTT
AGACAAGATAGAGGAAGAGCAAAACAAAAGTAAGACCACCGCACAGCAAGCGGCCGGCCGCTGATCTTCA
GACCTGGAGGAGGAGATATGAGGGACAATTGGAGAAGTGAATTATATAAATATAAAGTAGTAAAAATTGA
ACCATTAGGAGTAGCACCCACCAAGGCAAAGAGAAGAGTGGTGCAGAGAGAAAAAAGAGCAGTGGGAATA
GGAGCTTTGTTCCTTGGGTTCTTGGGAGCAGCAGGAAGCACTATGGGCGCAGCGTCAATGACGCTGACGG
TACAGGCCAGACAATTATTGTCTGGTATAGTGCAGCAGCAGAACAATTTGCTGAGGGCTATTGAGGCGCA
ACAGCATCTGTTGCAACTCACAGTCTGGGGCATCAAGCAGCTCCAGGCAAGAATCCTGGCTGTGGAAAGA
TACCTAAAGGATCAACAGCTCCTGGGGATTTGGGGTTGCTCTGGAAAACTCATTTGCACCACTGCTGTGC
CTTGGAATGCTAGTTGGAGTAATAAATCTCTGGAACAGATTTGGAATCACACGACCTGGATGGAGTGGGA
CAGAGAAATTAACAATTACACAAGCTTAATACACTCCTTAATTGAAGAATCGCAAAACCAGCAAGAAAAG
AATGAACAAGAATTATTGGAATTAGATAAATGGGCAAGTTTGTGGAATTGGTTTAACATAACAAATTGGC
TGTGGTATATAAAATTATTCATAATGATAGTAGGAGGCTTGGTAGGTTTAAGAATAGTTTTTGCTGTACT
TTCTATAGTGAATAGAGTTAGGCAGGGATATTCACCATTATCGTTTCAGACCCACCTCCCAACCCCGAGG
GGACCCGACAGGCCCGAAGGAATAGAAGAAGAAGGTGGAGAGAGAGACAGAGACAGATCCATTCGAT
Features (pLannotate 1.2.2; 32 found; start..end, strand, type, name):
     63..180     +  misc_feature   cPPT/CTS: central polypurine tract and central termination sequence of HIV-1
    246..263     +  ncRNA          5' miR-30a (fragment): sequence upstream of the 71-nt precursor of the human miR-30a microRNA (Zeng et al., 2002) miRNA
    272..1483    +  promoter       UbC promoter: human ubiquitin C promoter
   1532..1549    +  protein_bind   attB1 (fragment): mutant version of attB; core recombination site for the Gateway® BP reaction BP Clonase™
   1555..2907    +  CDS            IRF4 (sequence partly withheld): IRF4_HUMAN - Also known as MUM1. Experimental evidence at protein level: Swiss-Prot protein existence level 1. Transcriptional activator. Binds to the interferon-stimulated response element (ISRE) of the MHC class I promoter. Binds the immunoglobulin lambda light chain enhancer, together with PU.1. Probably plays a role in ISRE-targeted signal transduction mechanisms specific to lymphoid cells. Involved in CD8(+) dendritic cell differentiation by forming a complex with the BATF-JUNB heterodimer in immune cells, leading to recognition of AICE sequence (5'-TGAnTCA/GAAA- 3'), an immune-specific r
   2910..2933    -  protein_bind   attB2: mutant version of attB; recombination site for the Gateway® BP reaction BP Clonase™
   3046..3069    +  CDS            HA (fragment): HA (human influenza hemagglutinin) epitope tag
   3111..3608    +  promoter       PGK promoter: mouse phosphoglycerate kinase 1 promoter
   3629..4228    +  CDS            PuroR: puromycin N-acetyltransferase; pac from Streptomyces alboniger; confers resistance to puromycin
   4259..4292    +  protein_bind   loxP: Cre-mediated recombination occurs in the 8-bp core sequence (GCATACAT). Cre recombinase
   4325..4348    +  misc_feature   MCS (fragment): pBluescript multiple cloning site
   4348..4936    +  misc_feature   WPRE: woodchuck hepatitis virus posttranscriptional regulatory element
   4937..4956    +  misc_feature   MCS (fragment): pBluescript multiple cloning site
   4958..5143    +  CDS            nef (fragment): NEF_HV1Z2 - Experimental evidence at protein level: Swiss-Prot protein existence level 1. Extracellular Nef protein targets CD4(+) T-lymphocytes for apoptosis by interacting with CXCR4 surface receptors. From Human immunodeficiency virus type 1 group M subtype D (isolate Z2/CDC-Z34) (HIV-1).
   5145..5378    +  LTR            3' LTR (ΔU3): self-inactivating 3' long terminal repeat (LTR) from HIV-1
   5450..5571    +  polyA_signal   SV40 poly(A) signal: SV40 polyadenylation signal
   5611..5746    +  rep_origin     SV40 ori: SV40 origin of replication
   5767..5785    -  promoter       T7 promoter: promoter for bacteriophage T7 RNA polymerase
   5808..6166    -  rep_origin     f1 ori (sequence partly withheld): f1 bacteriophage origin of replication; arrow indicates direction of (+) strand synthesis
   6193..6297    +  promoter       AmpR promoter: bla
   6299..6656    +  promoter       SV40 promoter: SV40 enhancer and early promoter
   6691..7485    +  CDS            NeoR/KanR: aminoglycoside phosphotransferase from Tn5; aph(3')-II (or nptII); confers resistance to neomycin, kanamycin, and G418 (Geneticin®)
   7506..7658    +  CDS            ble (fragment): BLE_KLEPN - Experimental evidence at protein level: Swiss-Prot protein existence level 1. Binding protein with a strong affinity to the bleomycin family of antibiotics. Binds to CL990; an antimitotic-antibiotic compound. From Klebsiella pneumoniae.
   7717..7764    +  polyA_signal   HSV TK poly(A) signal: herpes simplex virus thymidine kinase polyadenylation signal (Cole and Stacy, 1985)
   8093..8681    +  rep_origin     ori: high-copy-number ColE1/pMB1/pBR322/pUC origin of replication
   8856..9159    +  enhancer       CMV enhancer: human cytomegalovirus immediate early enhancer
   9160..9359    +  promoter       CMV promoter: human cytomegalovirus (CMV) immediate early promoter
   9377..9557    +  LTR            5' LTR (truncated): truncated 5' long terminal repeat (LTR) from HIV-1
   9604..9729    +  misc_feature   HIV-1 Ψ: packaging signal of human immunodeficiency virus type 1
   9713..10051   +  CDS            HIV-1 gag (fragment): gag protein from human immunodeficiency virus 1; gag
  10226..10459   +  misc_feature   RRE: The Rev response element (RRE) of HIV-1 allows for Rev-dependent mRNA export from the nucleus to the cytoplasm.
  10836..13      +  CDS            Rev (fragment) (across the origin): human immunodeficiency virus 1 (HIV-1) Rev protein; rev; enhances nuclear export of unspliced and incompletely spliced viral mRNAs
