[The description below was written by a language model from this plasmid's Addgene catalogue record and pLannotate feature annotations shown in this document.]
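Description:
plenti-UBC- IRF4-3xHA-pGK-PUR is a self-inactivating HIV-1-based lentiviral transfer plasmid of about 10.9 kb for stable expression of human interferon regulatory factor 4 (IRF4, also called MUM1) in mammalian cells. It was made by Gateway recombination into the plenti-UBC-gate-3xHA-pGK-PUR destination backbone, so the IRF4 coding sequence is flanked by attB1 and attB2 sites. It is driven by the human ubiquitin C promoter and carries a C-terminal 3xHA epitope tag supplied by the backbone. The automated annotation detects only a single HA fragment downstream of attB2. A second cassette, the mouse PGK promoter driving puromycin N-acetyltransferase, allows selection of transduced cells. It is followed by a single loxP site and a WPRE, which enhances transcript stability and expression.

The viral genome is transcribed in packaging cells from a CMV enhancer/promoter fused to a truncated 5' LTR. It contains the Ψ packaging signal with a gag fragment, the RRE for Rev-dependent nuclear export, the cPPT/CTS to aid nuclear import, and a ΔU3 3' LTR that inactivates LTR promoter activity after integration. Viral proteins must therefore be supplied in trans. Outside the viral unit are an SV40 poly(A) signal and SV40 origin, an f1 origin, and a high-copy ColE1/pUC origin. A NeoR/KanR gene preceded by both a bacterial (bla) promoter and the SV40 promoter provides kanamycin selection in E. coli.

Two sequence records differing by two nucleotides give the same feature layout. The associated study concerns lenalidomide and cereblon-dependent degradation of Ikaros proteins in myeloma, but the record does not state the specific experimental role of IRF4 expression.
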