Addgene plasmid #107386: plenti-UBC- IRF4-3xHA-pGK-PUR
Purpose: Lentiviral expression of IRF4-3xHA
Depositing lab: William Kaelin. Depositing organization: Dana-Farber Cancer Institute. Publication: The myeloma drug lenalidomide promotes the cereblon-dependent destruction of Ikaros proteins. Lu G, Middleton RE, Sun H, Naniong M, Ott CJ, Mitsiades CS, Wong KK, Bradner JE, Kaelin WG Jr. Science. 2014 Jan 17;343(6168):305-9. doi: 10.1126/science.1244917. Epub 2013 Nov 29. PubMed 24292623.
Backbone
  Vector backbone: plenti-UBC-gate-3xHA-pGK-PUR
  Vector type: Mammalian Expression, Lentiviral
Growth in bacteria
  Bacterial resistance: Kanamycin, 50 μg/mL
  Growth temperature: 30°C
  Growth strain: NEB Stable
  Copy number: Unknown
Gene/Insert
  Gene/Insert name: IRF4 (alt name: Interferon Regulatory Factor 4)
  Species: H. sapiens (human)
  Entrez Gene: IRF4 (a.k.a. LSIRF, MUM1, NF-EM5, SHEP8)
  Promoter: UBC
  Tag / fusion protein: HA (C terminal on backbone)
  Cloning method: Gateway Cloning
Terms and licenses: Academic/Nonprofit Terms; Industry Terms: Not Available to Industry
How to cite: plenti-UBC- IRF4-3xHA-pGK-PUR was a gift from William Kaelin (Addgene plasmid # 107386 ; http://n2t.net/addgene:107386 ; RRID:Addgene_107386)
